>Addgene plasmid #37793 | pET21a-MKP7_K52R_153 | addgene partial sequence | sequence record 53844 | T7-term
GCAGCCGGATCTCAGTGGTGGTGGTGGTGGTGCTCGAGAGGTAAGCAAGGCTGAGAAATGCAGGTAGGGA
CTAGAGTGGATTTTCCTTCACAGAGACCAGGGAAACAACGAGAGAACTCAGCAAACCCACCTGCAAGCAG
GTGAACAGAGTTGAAGCTCTTCTCCAGTTTACCCAGAAGTACAGTGAGAAAACAGTCTGAAGAGAGAGAG
GCAACATCTTGGGAGCTTTGATCGTAAACTACAACCTTCTGACTGCAATCAATGTCAACCTTATGTTTCG
CTGAATGCTGGATGAGCTCTGTAATTAACACTTTGTCCTGTTGCAACCTTCGCTTCATAAGGCGGGAGCA
GTTGATATTAATGGCTTCCAAAATGTGGGATGTATTGTATTCCACAAATGGCCGGCTATCAATTAGCAGC
ACTTTTTCCGTTCCACTTTCCAGCAGAGCCACCAACCTCTCAGTAACAATTTGAGTTCCAATCATATGTA
TATCTCCTTCTTAAAGTTAAACAAAATTATTTCTAGAGGGGAATTGTTATCCGCTCACAATTCCCCTATA
GTGAGTCGTATTAATTTCGCGGGATCGAGATCTCGATCCTCTACGCCGGACGCATCGTGGCCGGCATCAC
CGGCGCCACAGGTGCGGTTGCTGGCGCCTATATCGCCGACATCACCGATGGGGAAGATCGGGCTCGCCAC
TTCGGGCTCATGAGCGCTTGTTTCGGCGTGGGTATGGTGGCAGGCCCCGTGGCCGGGGGACTGTTGGGCG
CCATCTCCTTGCATGCACCATTCCTTGCGGCGGCGGTGCTCAACGGCCTCAACCTACTACTGGGCTGCTT
CCTAATGCAGGAGTCGCATAAGGGAGAGCGTCGAG
