[The description below was written by a language model from this plasmid's Addgene catalogue record.]
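Description:
pET21a-MKP7_K52R_153 is a bacterial expression plasmid built on the pET21a backbone (about 5.5 kb without insert), recorded as low copy and selected with ampicillin. pET21a is a standard T7-based expression vector. The use of T7 promoter and T7 terminator sequencing primers fits an insert placed between these elements, so expression would depend on an E. coli host that supplies T7 RNA polymerase. The record lists DH5alpha only as the propagation strain and names no expression strain. No feature table is provided, so the origin of replication and other backbone elements are not itemised.

The insert is a 459 bp fragment of human DUSP16, which encodes mitogen-activated protein kinase phosphatase 7 (MKP-7). It was cloned between NdeI and XhoI sites, both of which are retained. The fragment encodes only residues 1–153, because amino acids 154–665 have been deleted, and it carries a lysine-to-arginine substitution at position 52. A His tag is fused to the C terminus, which allows purification by immobilised metal affinity chromatography.

The associated publication reports that the Mycobacterium tuberculosis Eis protein acetylates DUSP16/MKP-7 as part of suppressing host immune responses. In that context, this construct most plausibly serves to produce a recombinant N-terminal MKP-7 fragment in which one candidate lysine is replaced by arginine, a residue that keeps the positive charge but cannot be acetylated. Such a protein could be compared with the wild-type fragment in acetylation assays, although the record does not state this purpose explicitly.
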