Addgene plasmid #37793: pET21a-MKP7_K52R_153
Depositing lab: SeWon Suh. Depositing organization: Seoul National University. Publication: Mycobacterium tuberculosis Eis protein initiates suppression of host immune responses by acetylation of DUSP16/MKP-7. Kim KH, An DR, Song J, Yoon JY, Kim HS, Yoon HJ, Im HN, Kim J, Kim do J, Lee SJ, Kim KH, Lee HM, Kim HJ, Jo EK, Lee JY, Suh SW. Proc Natl Acad Sci U S A. 2012 May 15;109(20):7729-34. Epub 2012 Apr 30. 10.1073/pnas.1120251109 PubMed 22547814.
Backbone
  Vector backbone: pET21a
  Backbone size w/o insert (bp): 5500
  Vector type: Bacterial Expression
Growth in bacteria
  Bacterial resistance: Ampicillin, 100 μg/mL
  Growth temperature: 37°C
  Growth strain: DH5alpha
  Copy number: Low Copy
Gene/Insert
  Gene/Insert name: Mitogen-activated protein kinase phosphatase 7 (alt names: MKP7; DUSP16)
  Species: H. sapiens (human)
  Insert size (bp): 459
  Mutation: changed Lysnie 52 to Arginine and deleted amino acids 154-665
  Entrez Gene: DUSP16 (a.k.a. MKP-7, MKP7)
  Tag / fusion protein: His (C terminal on insert)
  Cloning method: Restriction Enzyme; 5′ cloning site NdeI (not destroyed); 3′ cloning site XhoI (not destroyed)
  Sequencing primers: 5′ T7 promoter; 3′ T7 terminator
Terms and licenses: Academic/Nonprofit Terms; Industry Terms: Not Available to Industry
How to cite: pET21a-MKP7_K52R_153 was a gift from SeWon Suh (Addgene plasmid # 37793 ; http://n2t.net/addgene:37793 ; RRID:Addgene_37793)
